>Addgene plasmid #144457 | TFORF2981 | addgene full sequence | sequence record 407338 | Addgene NGS Result
TTAATGTAGTCTTATGCAATACTCTTGTAGTCTTGCAACATGGTAACGATGAGTTAGCAACATGCCTTAC
AAGGAGAGAAAAAGCACCGTGCATGCCGATTGGTGGAAGTAAGGTGGTACGATCGTGCCTTATTAGGAAG
GCAACAGACGGGTCTGACATGGATTGGACGAACCACTGAATTGCCGCATTGCAGAGATATTGTATTTAAG
TGCCTAGCTCGATACATAAACGGGTCTCTCTGGTTAGACCAGATCTGAGCCTGGGAGCTCTCTGGCTAAC
TAGGGAACCCACTGCTTAAGCCTCAATAAAGCTTGCCTTGAGTGCTTCAAGTAGTGTGTGCCCGTCTGTT
GTGTGACTCTGGTAACTAGAGATCCCTCAGACCCTTTTAGTCAGTGTGGAAAATCTCTAGCAGTGGCGCC
CGAACAGGGACTTGAAAGCGAAAGGGAAACCAGAGGAGCTCTCTCGACGCAGGACTCGGCTTGCTGAAGC
GCGCACGGCAAGAGGCGAGGGGCGGCGACTGGTGAGTACGCCAAAAATTTTGACTAGCGGAGGCTAGAAG
GAGAGAGATGGGTGCGAGAGCGTCAGTATTAAGCGGGGGAGAATTAGATCGCGATGGGAAAAAATTCGGT
TAAGGCCAGGGGGAAAGAAAAAATATAAATTAAAACATATAGTATGGGCAAGCAGGGAGCTAGAACGATT
CGCAGTTAATCCTGGCCTGTTAGAAACATCAGAAGGCTGTAGACAAATACTGGGACAGCTACAACCATCC
CTTCAGACAGGATCAGAAGAACTTAGATCATTATATAATACAGTAGCAACCCTCTATTGTGTGCATCAAA
GGATAGAGATAAAAGACACCAAGGAAGCTTTAGACAAGATAGAGGAAGAGCAAAACAAAAGTAAGACCAC
CGCACAGCAAGCGGCCGCTGATCTTCAGACCTGGAGGAGGAGATATGAGGGACAATTGGAGAAGTGAATT
ATATAAATATAAAGTAGTAAAAATTGAACCATTAGGAGTAGCACCCACCAAGGCAAAGAGAAGAGTGGTG
CAGAGAGAAAAAAGAGCAGTGGGAATAGGAGCTTTGTTCCTTGGGTTCTTGGGAGCAGCAGGAAGCACTA
TGGGCGCAGCGTCAATGACGCTGACGGTACAGGCCAGACAATTATTGTCTGGTATAGTGCAGCAGCAGAA
CAATTTGCTGAGGGCTATTGAGGCGCAACAGCATCTGTTGCAACTCACAGTCTGGGGCATCAAGCAGCTC
CAGGCAAGAATCCTGGCTGTGGAAAGATACCTAAAGGATCAACAGCTCCTGGGGATTTGGGGTTGCTCTG
GAAAACTCATTTGCACCACTGCTGTGCCTTGGAATGCTAGTTGGAGTAATAAATCTCTGGAACAGATTTG
GAATCACACGACCTGGATGGAGTGGGACAGAGAAATTAACAATTACACAAGCTTAATACACTCCTTAATT
GAAGAATCGCAAAACCAGCAAGAAAAGAATGAACAAGAATTATTGGAATTAGATAAATGGGCAAGTTTGT
GGAATTGGTTTAACATAACAAATTGGCTGTGGTATATAAAATTATTCATAATGATAGTAGGAGGCTTGGT
AGGTTTAAGAATAGTTTTTGCTGTACTTTCTATAGTGAATAGAGTTAGGCAGGGATATTCACCATTATCG
TTTCAGACCCACCTCCCAACCCCGAGGGGACCCATGCATTGCATCTCAATTAGTCAGCAACCAGGTGTGG
AAAGTCCCCAGGCTCCCCAGCAGGCAGAAGTATGCAAAGCATGCGTCTCAATTAGTCAGCAACCATAGTC
CCGCCCCTAACTCCGCCCATCCCGCCCCTAACTCCGCCCAGTTCCGCCCATTCTCCGCCCCATGGCTGAC
TAATTTTTTTTATTTATGCAGAGGCCGAGGCCGCCTCGGCCTCTGAGCTATTCCAGAAGTAGTGAGGAGG
CTTTTTTGGAGGCCTAGGCTTTTGCAAAAAGCTTTCTAGAGGTACCACCGGAGCTTACCATGACCGAGTA
CAAGCCCACGGTGCGCCTCGCCACCCGCGACGACGTCCCCAGGGCCGTACGCACCCTCGCCGCCGCGTTC
GCCGACTACCCCGCCACGCGCCACACCGTCGATCCGGACCGCCACATCGAGCGGGTCACCGAGCTGCAAG
AACTCTTCCTCACGCGCGTCGGGCTCGACATCGGCAAGGTGTGGGTCGCGGACGACGGCGCCGCCGTGGC
GGTCTGGACCACGCCGGAGAGCGTCGAAGCGGGGGCGGTGTTCGCCGAGATCGGCCCGCGCATGGCCGAG
TTGAGCGGTTCCCGGCTGGCCGCGCAGCAACAGATGGAAGGCCTCCTGGCGCCGCACCGGCCCAAGGAGC
CCGCGTGGTTCCTGGCCACCGTCGGCGTCTCGCCCGACCACCAGGGCAAGGGTCTGGGCAGCGCCGTCGT
GCTCCCCGGAGTGGAGGCGGCCGAGCGCGCCGGGGTGCCCGCCTTCCTGGAGACCTCCGCGCCCCGCAAC
CTCCCCTTCTACGAGCGGCTCGGCTTCACCGTCACCGCCGACGTCGAGGTGCCCGAAGGACCGCGCACCT
GGTGCATGACCCGCAAGCCCGGTGCCAGTTAACGAATTCTAGATCTTGAGACAAATGGCAGTATTCATCC
ACAATTTTAAAAGAAAAGGGGGGATTGGGGGGTACAGTGCAGGGGAAAGAATAGTAGACATAATAGCAAC
AGACATACAAACTAAAGAATTACAAAAACAAATTACAAAAATTCAAAATTTTCGGGTTTATTACAGGGAC
AGCAGAGATCCACTTTGGCGCCGGCTCGAGGCCTGCAGGTGCAAAGATGGATAAAGTTTTAAACAGAGAG
GAATCTTTGCAGCTAATGGACCTTCTAGGTCTTGAAAGGAGTGGGAATTGGCTCCGGTGCCCGTCAGTGG
GCAGAGCGCACATCGCCCACAGTCCCCGAGAAGTTGGGGGGAGGGGTCGGCAATTGAACCGGTGCCTAGA
GAAGGTGGCGCGGGGTAAACTGGGAAAGTGATGTCGTGTACTGGCTCCGCCTTTTTCCCGAGGGTGGGGG
AGAACCGTATATAAGTGCAGTAGTCGCCGTGAACGTTCTTTTTCGCAACGGGTTTGCCGCCAGAACACAG
GTAAGTGCCGTGTGTGGTTCCCGCGGGCCTGGCCTCTTTACGGGTTATGGCCCTTGCGTGCCTTGAATTA
CTTCCACCTGGCTGCAGTACGTGATTCTTGATCCCGAGCTTCGGGTTGGAAGTGGGTGGGAGAGTTCGAG
GCCTTGCGCTTAAGGAGCCCCTTCGCCTCGTGCTTGAGTTGAGGCCTGGCCTGGGCGCTGGGGCCGCCGC
GTGCGAATCTGGTGGCACCTTCGCGCCTGTCTCGCTGCTTTCGATAAGTCTCTAGCCATTTAAAATTTTT
GATGACCTGCTGCGACGCTTTTTTTCTGGCAAGATAGTCTTGTAAATGCGGGCCAAGATCTGCACACTGG
TATTTCGGTTTTTGGGGCCGCGGGCGGCGACGGGGCCCGTGCGTCCCAGCGCACATGTTCGGCGAGGCGG
GGCCTGCGAGCGCGGCCACCGAGAATCGGACGGGGGTAGTCTCAAGCTGGCCGGCCTGCTCTGGTGCCTG
GCCTCGCGCCGCCGTGTATCGCCCCGCCCTGGGCGGCAAGGCTGGCCCGGTCGGCACCAGTTGCGTGAGC
GGAAAGATGGCCGCTTCCCGGCCCTGCTGCAGGGAGCTCAAAATGGAGGACGCGGCGCTCGGGAGAGCGG
GCGGGTGAGTCACCCACACAAAGGAAAAGGGCCTTTCCGTCCTCAGCCGTCGCTTCATGTGACTCCACGG
AGTACCGGGCGCCGTCCAGGCACCTCGATTAGTTCTCGAGCTTTTGGAGTACGTCGTCTTTAGGTTGGGG
GGAGGGGTTTTATGCGATGGAGTTTCCCCACACTGAGTGGGTGGAGACTGAAGTTAGGCCAGCTTGGCAC
TTGATGTAATTCTCCTTGGAATTTGCCCTTTTTGAGTTTGGATCTTGGTTCATTCTCAAGCCTCAGACAG
TGGTTCAAAGTTTTTTTCTTCCATTTCAGGTGTCGTGAGGCTAGCATCGATTGATCAACAAGTTTGTACA
AAAAAGTTGGCATGAAAGAGTTGGATCCAAAGAATGACATTTCGGAAGACAAGCTCTCCGTTGTTGGGGA
GGCCACGGGGGGACCCACGAGGAATGGTGCCAGGGGTCCTGGCTCAGAAGGAGTGTGGGAACCAGGCAGC
TGGCCAGAGAGGCCGCGGGGAGATGCAGGTGCAGAGTGGGAGCCATTGGGAATTCCCCAGGGGAACAAAC
TCTTAGGGGGCTCAGTACCCGCATGTCATGAACTGAAGGCATTTGCCAACCAAGGCTGTGTCCTGGTCCC
ACCACGGCTGGACGACCCCACAGAAAAGGGGGCCTGTCCACCCGTAAGGCGTGGCAAGAACTTCTCCAGC
ACTTCAGACCTCAGTAAGCCCCCCATGCCCTGCGAGGAGAAGAAAACCTACGACTGCAGCGAGTGTGGCA
AGGCCTTTAGCCGAAGCTCGTCCCTGATAAAGCACCAAAGGATCCACACGGGAGAAAAGCCGTTTGAGTG
TGACACCTGTGGGAAGCACTTCATCGAGCGCTCGTCCCTCACCATCCACCAGCGGGTGCACACGGGCGAG
AAGCCCTATGCCTGCGGGGACTGCGGCAAGGCCTTCAGCCAGCGCATGAACCTCACTGTGCACCAGCGCA
CGCACACGGGCGAGAAGCCGTATGTGTGCGACGTGTGTGGCAAGGCCTTCCGGAAGACTTCCTCTCTCAC
CCAGCACGAGCGGATCCACACGGGGGAGAAGCCCTACGCGTGCGGGGACTGCGGCAAGGCCTTCAGCCAG
AACATGCACCTCATCGTGCACCAGCGCACGCACACCGGGGAGAAGCCGTACGTGTGCCCCGAGTGCGGGC
GAGCCTTCAGCCAGAACATGCACCTGACCGAGCACCAGCGCACGCACACCGGGGAGAAGCCGTACGCCTG
CAAGGAGTGCGGCAAGGCCTTCAACAAGAGCTCCTCTCTCACCCTGCACCAGAGGAACCACACCGGCGAG
AAGCCCTACGTGTGCGGCGAGTGCGGCAAGGCCTTCAGCCAGAGCTCCTACCTCATCCAGCACCAGCGCT
TCCACATCGGCGTGAAGCCGTTCGAGTGCAGCGAGTGCGGCAAGGCCTTCAGCAAGAACTCCTCGCTCAC
GCAGCACCAGCGCATCCACACCGGCGAGAAGCCCTACGAGTGCTACATCTGCAAGAAGCACTTCACGGGG
CGCTCGTCCCTCATCGTGCACCAGATCGTGCACACCGGGGAGAAGCCCTACGTGTGCGGCGAGTGCGGCA
AGGCCTTCAGCCAGAGCGCCTACCTCATCGAGCACCAGCGGATCCACACCGGCGAGAAGCCGTACAGGTG
CGGCCAGTGCGGGAAGTCCTTCATCAAGAACTCCTCCCTCACTGTGCACCAGCGGATCCACACGGGCGAG
AAGCCCTACCGATGCGGCGAGTGCGGGAAGACCTTCAGCCGCAACACGAACCTGACGCGCCACCTGCGGA
TTCACACCTGCCCAACTTTCTTGTACAAAGTGGTTGATATCGGTAAGCCTATCCCTAACCCTCTCCTCGG
TCTCGATTCTACGTAGTAATGAACTAGTCCGTAACTTGAAAGTATTTCGATTTCTTGGCTTTATATATCT
TGTGGAAAGGACGATAGTCCCGGGCCCATATGCATACCACGCGTTAAGTCGACAATCAACCTCTGGATTA
CAAAATTTGTGAAAGATTGACTGGTATTCTTAACTATGTTGCTCCTTTTACGCTATGTGGATACGCTGCT
TTAATGCCTTTGTATCATGCTATTGCTTCCCGTATGGCTTTCATTTTCTCCTCCTTGTATAAATCCTGGT
TGCTGTCTCTTTATGAGGAGTTGTGGCCCGTTGTCAGGCAACGTGGCGTGGTGTGCACTGTGTTTGCTGA
CGCAACCCCCACTGGTTGGGGCATTGCCACCACCTGTCAGCTCCTTTCCGGGACTTTCGCTTTCCCCCTC
CCTATTGCCACGGCGGAACTCATCGCCGCCTGCCTTGCCCGCTGCTGGACAGGGGCTCGGCTGTTGGGCA
CTGACAATTCCGTGGTGTTGTCGGGGAAATCATCGTCCTTTCCTTGGCTGCTCGCCTGTGTTGCCACCTG
GATTCTGCGCGGGACGTCCTTCTGCTACGTCCCTTCGGCCCTCAATCCAGCGGACCTTCCTTCCCGCGGC
CTGCTGCCGGCTCTGCGGCCTCTTCCGCGTCTTCGCCTTCGCCCTCAGACGAGTCGGATCTCCCTTTGGG
CCGCCTCCCCGCGTCGACTTTAAGACCAATGACTTACAAGGCAGCTGTAGATCTTAGCCACTTTTTAAAA
GAAAAGGGGGGACTGGAAGGGCTAATTCACTCCCAACGAAGACAAGATCTGCTTTTTGCTTGTACTGGGT
CTCTCTGGTTAGACCAGATCTGAGCCTGGGAGCTCTCTGGCTAACTAGGGAACCCACTGCTTAAGCCTCA
ATAAAGCTTGCCTTGAGTGCTTCAAGTAGTGTGTGCCCGTCTGTTGTGTGACTCTGGTAACTAGAGATCC
CTCAGACCCTTTTAGTCAGTGTGGAAAATCTCTAGCAGTACGTATAGTAGTTCATGTCATCTTATTATTC
AGTATTTATAACTTGCAAAGAAATGAATATCAGAGAGTGAGAGGAACTTGTTTATTGCAGCTTATAATGG
TTACAAATAAAGCAATAGCATCACAAATTTCACAAATAAAGCATTTTTTTCACTGCATTCTAGTTGTGGT
TTGTCCAAACTCATCAATGTATCTTATCATGTCTGGCTCTAGCTATCCCGCCCCTAACTCCGCCCATCCC
GCCCCTAACTCCGCCCAGTTCCGCCCATTCTCCGCCCCATGGCTGACTAATTTTTTTTATTTATGCAGAG
GCCGAGGCCGCCTCGGCCTCTGAGCTATTCCAGAAGTAGTGAGGAGGCTTTTTTGGAGGCCTAGGGACGT
ACCCAATTCGCCCTATAGTGAGTCGTATTACGCGCGCTCACTGGCCGTCGTTTTACAACGTCGTGACTGG
GAAAACCCTGGCGTTACCCAACTTAATCGCCTTGCAGCACATCCCCCTTTCGCCAGCTGGCGTAATAGCG
AAGAGGCCCGCACCGATCGCCCTTCCCAACAGTTGCGCAGCCTGAATGGCGAATGGG
[124 nt withheld, positions 7268-7391]
C
[91 nt withheld, positions 7393-7483]
A
[49 nt withheld, positions 7485-7533]
CCTTTGACGTTGGAGTCCACGTTCTTT
[37 nt withheld, positions 7561-7597]
ACCCTATCTCGGTCTATTCTTTTGATTTATAAGGGATTTTGCCGATTTCGGCCTATTGGTTAAAAAATGA
GCTGATTTAACAAAAATTTAACGCGAATTTTAACAAAATATTAACGCTTACAATTTAGGTGGCACTTTTC
GGGGAAATGTGCGCGGAACCCCTATTTGTTTATTTTTCTAAATACATTCAAATATGTATCCGCTCATGAG
ACAATAACCCTGATAAATGCTTCAATAATATTGAAAAAGGAAGAGTATGAGTATTCAACATTTCCGTGTC
GCCCTTATTCCCTTTTTTGCGGCATTTTGCCTTCCTGTTTTTGCTCACCCAGAAACGCTGGTGAAAGTAA
AAGATGCTGAAGATCAGTTGGGTGCACGAGTGGGTTACATCGAACTGGATCTCAACAGCGGTAAGATCCT
TGAGAGTTTTCGCCCCGAAGAACGTTTTCCAATGATGAGCACTTTTAAAGTTCTGCTATGTGGCGCGGTA
TTATCCCGTATTGACGCCGGGCAAGAGCAACTCGGTCGCCGCATACACTATTCTCAGAATGACTTGGTTG
AGTACTCACCAGTCACAGAAAAGCATCTTACGGATGGCATGACAGTAAGAGAATTATGCAGTGCTGCCAT
AACCATGAGTGATAACACTGCGGCCAACTTACTTCTGACAACGATCGGAGGACCGAAGGAGCTAACCGCT
TTTTTGCACAACATGGGGGATCATGTAACTCGCCTTGATCGTTGGGAACCGGAGCTGAATGAAGCCATAC
CAAACGACGAGCGTGACACCACGATGCCTGTAGCAATGGCAACAACGTTGCGCAAACTATTAACTGGCGA
ACTACTTACTCTAGCTTCCCGGCAACAATTAATAGACTGGATGGAGGCGGATAAAGTTGCAGGACCACTT
CTGCGCTCGGCCCTTCCGGCTGGCTGGTTTATTGCTGATAAATCTGGAGCCGGTGAGCGTGGGTCTCGCG
GTATCATTGCAGCACTGGGGCCAGATGGTAAGCCCTCCCGTATCGTAGTTATCTACACGACGGGGAGTCA
GGCAACTATGGATGAACGAAATAGACAGATCGCTGAGATAGGTGCCTCACTGATTAAGCATTGGTAACTG
TCAGACCAAGTTTACTCATATATACTTTAGATTGATTTAAAACTTCATTTTTAATTTAAAAGGATCTAGG
TGAAGATCCTTTTTGATAATCTCATGACCAAAATCCCTTAACGTGAGTTTTCGTTCCACTGAGCGTCAGA
CCCCGTAGAAAAGATCAAAGGATCTTCTTGAGATCCTTTTTTTCTGCGCGTAATCTGCTGCTTGCAAACA
AAAAAACCACCGCTACCAGCGGTGGTTTGTTTGCCGGATCAAGAGCTACCAACTCTTTTTCCGAAGGTAA
CTGGCTTCAGCAGAGCGCAGATACCAAATACTGTTCTTCTAGTGTAGCCGTAGTTAGGCCACCACTTCAA
GAACTCTGTAGCACCGCCTACATACCTCGCTCTGCTAATCCTGTTACCAGTGGCTGCTGCCAGTGGCGAT
AAGTCGTGTCTTACCGGGTTGGACTCAAGACGATAGTTACCGGATAAGGCGCAGCGGTCGGGCTGAACGG
GGGGTTCGTGCACACAGCCCAGCTTGGAGCGAACGACCTACACCGAACTGAGATACCTACAGCGTGAGCT
ATGAGAAAGCGCCACGCTTCCCGAAGGGAGAAAGGCGGACAGGTATCCGGTAAGCGGCAGGGTCGGAACA
GGAGAGCGCACGAGGGAGCTTCCAGGGGGAAACGCCTGGTATCTTTATAGTCCTGTCGGGTTTCGCCACC
TCTGACTTGAGCGTCGATTTTTGTGATGCTCGTCAGGGGGGCGGAGCCTATGGAAAAACGCCAGCAACGC
GGCCTTTTTACGGTTCCTGGCCTTTTGCTGGCCTTTTGCTCACATGTTCTTTCCTGCGTTATCCCCTGAT
TCTGTGGATAACCGTATTACCGCCTTTGAGTGAGCTGATACCGCTCGCCGCAGCCGAACGACCGAGCGCA
GCGAGTCAGTGAGCGAGGAAGCGGAAGAGCGCCCAATACGCAAACCGCCTCTCCCCGCGCGTTGGCCGAT
TCATTAATGCAGCTGGCACGACAGGTTTCCCGACTGGAAAGCGGGCAGTGAGCGCAACGCAATTAATGTG
AGTTAGCTCACTCATTAGGCACCCCAGGCTTTACACTTTATGCTTCCGGCTCGTATGTTGTGTGGAATTG
TGAGCGGATAACAATTTCACACAGGAAACAGCTATGACCATGATTACGCCAAGCGCGCAATTAACCCTCA
CTAAAGGGAACAAAAGCTGGAGCTGCAAGC
Features (pLannotate 1.2.2; 34 found; start..end, strand, type, name):
      5..231     +  promoter       RSV promoter: Rous sarcoma virus enhancer/promoter
    232..412     +  LTR            5' LTR (truncated): truncated 5' long terminal repeat (LTR) from HIV-1
    459..584     +  misc_feature   HIV-1 Ψ: packaging signal of human immunodeficiency virus type 1
    568..931     +  CDS            HIV-1 gag (fragment): gag protein from human immunodeficiency virus 1; gag
   1077..1310    +  misc_feature   RRE: The Rev response element (RRE) of HIV-1 allows for Rev-dependent mRNA export from the nucleus to the cytoplasm.
   1687..1713    +  CDS            Rev (fragment): human immunodeficiency virus 1 (HIV-1) Rev protein; rev; enhances nuclear export of unspliced and incompletely spliced viral mRNAs
   1720..1743    +  promoter       SV40 promoter (fragment): SV40 early promoter
   1744..1815    +  promoter       SV40 promoter (fragment): SV40 enhancer and early promoter
   1839..1974    +  rep_origin     SV40 ori: SV40 origin of replication
   2020..2616    +  CDS            PuroR (fragment): puromycin N-acetyltransferase; pac from Streptomyces; confers resistance to puromycin
   2665..2782    +  misc_feature   cPPT/CTS: central polypurine tract and central termination sequence of HIV-1
   2847..2913    +  CDS            small t antigen (fragment): SV40 (simian virus 40) small t antigen
   2920..4098    +  promoter       EF-1α promoter: strong constitutive promoter for human elongation factor EF-1α
   4119..4136    +  protein_bind   attB1 (fragment): mutant version of attB; core recombination site for the Gateway® BP reaction BP Clonase™
   4142..4549    +  CDS            ZNF71 (fragment): ZNF71_HUMAN - Also known as EZFIT. Experimental evidence at protein level: Swiss-Prot protein existence level 1. May be involved in transcriptional regulation. From Homo sapiens (Human).
   5611..5634    -  protein_bind   attB2: mutant version of attB; recombination site for the Gateway® BP reaction BP Clonase™
   5642..5683    +  CDS            V5 tag: epitope tag from simian virus 5
   5699..5752    +  promoter       U6 promoter (fragment): RNA polymerase III promoter for human U6 snRNA
   5794..6382    +  misc_feature   WPRE: woodchuck hepatitis virus posttranscriptional regulatory element
   6433..6452    +  misc_feature   cPPT/CTS (fragment): central polypurine tract and central termination sequence of HIV-1
   6454..6687    +  LTR            3' LTR (ΔU3): self-inactivating 3' long terminal repeat (LTR) from HIV-1
   6765..6886    +  polyA_signal   SV40 poly(A) signal: SV40 polyadenylation signal
   6926..7061    +  rep_origin     SV40 ori: SV40 origin of replication
   7082..7100    -  promoter       T7 promoter: promoter for bacteriophage T7 RNA polymerase
   7108..7263    +  CDS            lacZα (fragment): LacZα fragment of β-galactosidase; lacZ fragment
   7268..7696    +  rep_origin     f1 ori (sequence partly withheld): f1 bacteriophage origin of replication; arrow indicates direction of (+) strand synthesis
   7749..7853    +  promoter       AmpR promoter: bla
   7854..8714    +  CDS            AmpR: β-lactamase; bla; confers resistance to ampicillin, carbenicillin, and related antibiotics
   8885..9473    +  rep_origin     ori: high-copy-number ColE1/pMB1/pBR322/pUC origin of replication
   9656..9748    +  CDS            lacI (fragment): lac repressor; lacI; The lac repressor binds to the lac operator to inhibit transcription in E. coli. This inhibition can be relieved by adding lactose or isopropyl-β-D-thiogalactopyranoside (IPTG).
   9761..9782    +  protein_bind   CAP binding site: CAP binding activates transcription in the presence of cAMP. E. coli catabolite activator protein
   9797..9827    +  promoter       lac promoter: promoter for the E. coli lac operon
   9835..9851    +  protein_bind   lac operator: The lac repressor binds to the lac operator to inhibit transcription in E. coli. This inhibition can be relieved by adding lactose or isopropyl-β-D-thiogalactopyranoside (IPTG). lac repressor encoded by lacI
   9896..9914    +  promoter       T3 promoter: promoter for bacteriophage T3 RNA polymerase
