[The description below was written by a language model from this plasmid's Addgene catalogue record and pLannotate feature annotations shown in this document.]
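Description:
TFORF2981 is a third-generation-style, self-inactivating lentiviral expression plasmid built on the pLX_TRC317 backbone and carrying the human zinc-finger gene ZNF71 (also known as EZFIT) as a barcoded transcription factor ORF. In bacteria it is maintained through a high-copy ColE1/pUC-type origin and selected with ampicillin via the bla gene; an f1 origin and remnants of a lac/lacZα cloning region with T7 and T3 promoters are also present in the backbone. The depositor notes that the plasmid can recombine, as is common for LTR-containing vectors.

The viral genome is transcribed from an RSV promoter fused to a truncated HIV-1 5' LTR and includes the Ψ packaging signal with a gag fragment, the RRE for Rev-dependent nuclear export, a cPPT/CTS element, WPRE to enhance transcript expression, and a ΔU3 3' LTR followed by an SV40 polyadenylation signal. Within this frame, an SV40 early promoter drives puromycin N-acetyltransferase for selection of transduced mammalian cells, and the strong constitutive EF-1α promoter drives the ZNF71 ORF. The ORF was introduced by Gateway cloning and sits between attB1 and attB2 sites, reading through into a C-terminal V5 epitope tag for detection. The automated annotation labels only the first part of the attB-flanked region as ZNF71, although the interval is consistent with the stated insert size. The unique 24-bp barcode described in the record is not annotated as a feature.

The construct belongs to a collection of transcription factor overexpression vectors in which the barcodes identify each factor in pooled screens, such as those for directed differentiation.
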