Addgene plasmid #144457: TFORF2981
Purpose: Lentiviral vector for overexpressing transcription factor ORFs with unique 24-bp barcodes. Barcodes facilitate identification of transcription factors in pooled screens.
Depositing lab: Feng Zhang. Depositing organization: Broad Institute. Publication: A transcription factor atlas of directed differentiation. Joung J, Ma S, Tay T, Geiger-Schuller KR, Kirchgatterer PC, Verdine VK, Guo B, Arias-Garcia MA, Allen WE, Singh A, Kuksenko O, Abudayyeh OO, Gootenberg JS, Fu Z, Macrae RK, Buenrostro JD, Regev A, Zhang F. Cell. 2023 Jan 5;186(1):209-229.e26. doi: 10.1016/j.cell.2022.11.026. PubMed 36608654.
Backbone
  Vector backbone: pLX_TRC317
  Backbone manufacturer: Broad Institute Genetic Perturbation Platform
  Backbone size w/o insert (bp): 8264
  Vector type: Mammalian Expression, Lentiviral
  Selectable markers: Puromycin
Growth in bacteria
  Bacterial resistance: Ampicillin, 100 μg/mL
  Growth temperature: 37°C
  Growth strain: NEB Stable
  Copy number: High Copy
Gene/Insert
  Gene/Insert name: ZNF71
  Species: H. sapiens (human)
  Insert size (bp): 1673
  Entrez Gene: ZNF71 (a.k.a. EZFIT)
  Promoter: EF1a
  Tag / fusion protein: V5 (C terminal on insert)
  Cloning method: Gateway Cloning
  Sequencing primers: 5′ GGGTGGAGACTGAAGTTAGGCCAG; 3′ CACATAGCGTAAAAGGAGCAACATAG
Resource information
  A portion of this plasmid was derived from a plasmid made by: Broad Institute Genetic Perturbation Platform
Terms and licenses: Academic/Nonprofit Terms; Industry Terms: Not Available to Industry
Depositor comments: NM_021216.4 Please test multiple small colonies in case of plasmid recombination. To make this collection available in a timely manner, a portion of this collection was not fully sequenced by Addgene. If an Addgene verified full plasmid sequence is not available, please contact us prior to placing an order to request the full sequence.
How to cite: TFORF2981 was a gift from Feng Zhang (Addgene plasmid # 144457 ; http://n2t.net/addgene:144457 ; RRID:Addgene_144457)
