>Addgene plasmid #144457 | TFORF2981 | depositor partial sequence | sequence record 285486 | Insert
ATCGATTGATCAACAAGTTTGTACAAAAAAGTTGGCATGAAAGAGTTGGATCCAAAGAATGACATTTCGG
AAGACAAGCTCTCCGTTGTTGGGGAGGCCACGGGGGGACCCACGAGGAATGGTGCCAGGGGTCCTGGCTC
AGAAGGAGTGTGGGAACCAGGCAGCTGGCCAGAGAGGCCGCGGGGAGATGCAGGTGCAGAGTGGGAGCCA
TTGGGAATTCCCCAGGGGAACAAACTCTTAGGGGGCTCAGTACCCGCATGTCATGAACTGAAGGCATTTG
CCAACCAAGGCTGTGTCCTGGTCCCACCACGGCTGGACGACCCCACAGAAAAGGGGGCCTGTCCACCCGT
AAGGCGTGGCAAGAACTTCTCCAGCACTTCAGACCTCAGTAAGCCCCCCATGCCCTGCGAGGAGAAGAAA
ACCTACGACTGCAGCGAGTGTGGCAAGGCCTTTAGCCGAAGCTCGTCCCTGATAAAGCACCAAAGGATCC
ACACGGGAGAAAAGCCGTTTGAGTGTGACACCTGTGGGAAGCACTTCATCGAGCGCTCGTCCCTCACCAT
CCACCAGCGGGTGCACACGGGCGAGAAGCCCTATGCCTGCGGGGACTGCGGCAAGGCCTTCAGCCAGCGC
ATGAACCTCACTGTGCACCAGCGCACGCACACGGGCGAGAAGCCGTATGTGTGCGACGTGTGTGGCAAGG
CCTTCCGGAAGACTTCCTCTCTCACCCAGCACGAGCGGATCCACACGGGGGAGAAGCCCTACGCGTGCGG
GGACTGCGGCAAGGCCTTCAGCCAGAACATGCACCTCATCGTGCACCAGCGCACGCACACCGGGGAGAAG
CCGTACGTGTGCCCCGAGTGCGGGCGAGCCTTCAGCCAGAACATGCACCTGACCGAGCACCAGCGCACGC
ACACCGGGGAGAAGCCGTACGCCTGCAAGGAGTGCGGCAAGGCCTTCAACAAGAGCTCCTCTCTCACCCT
GCACCAGAGGAACCACACCGGCGAGAAGCCCTACGTGTGCGGCGAGTGCGGCAAGGCCTTCAGCCAGAGC
TCCTACCTCATCCAGCACCAGCGCTTCCACATCGGCGTGAAGCCGTTCGAGTGCAGCGAGTGCGGCAAGG
CCTTCAGCAAGAACTCCTCGCTCACGCAGCACCAGCGCATCCACACCGGCGAGAAGCCCTACGAGTGCTA
CATCTGCAAGAAGCACTTCACGGGGCGCTCGTCCCTCATCGTGCACCAGATCGTGCACACCGGGGAGAAG
CCCTACGTGTGCGGCGAGTGCGGCAAGGCCTTCAGCCAGAGCGCCTACCTCATCGAGCACCAGCGGATCC
ACACCGGCGAGAAGCCGTACAGGTGCGGCCAGTGCGGGAAGTCCTTCATCAAGAACTCCTCCCTCACTGT
GCACCAGCGGATCCACACGGGCGAGAAGCCCTACCGATGCGGCGAGTGCGGGAAGACCTTCAGCCGCAAC
ACGAACCTGACGCGCCACCTGCGGATTCACACCTGCCCAACTTTCTTGTACAAAGTGGTTGATATCGGTA
AGCCTATCCCTAACCCTCTCCTCGGTCTCGATTCTACGTAGTAATGAACTAGTCCGTAACTTGAAAGTAT
TTCGATTTCTTGGCTTTATATATCTTGTGGAAAGGACGATAGTCCCGGGCCCATATGCATACC
