>Addgene plasmid #144457 | TFORF2981 | depositor partial sequence | sequence record 285487 | Barcode
TAGTCCCGGGCCCATATGCATACC
